Addgene plasmid #221001: EF1a-dCasRx-RBM25
Purpose: Transient expression of dCasRx-RBM25. EF1a promoter.
Depositing lab: Benjamin Blencowe & Mikko Taipale. Depositing organization: University of Toronto. Publication: Efficient, specific, and combinatorial control of endogenous exon splicing with dCasRx-RBM25. Li JD, Taipale M, Blencowe BJ. Mol Cell. 2024 Jul 11;84(13):2573-2589.e5. doi: 10.1016/j.molcel.2024.05.028. Epub 2024 Jun 24. PubMed 38917795.
Backbone
  Vector backbone: pXR002 (Addgene #109050)
  Vector type: Mammalian Expression, CRISPR
Growth in bacteria
  Bacterial resistance: Ampicillin, 100 μg/mL
  Growth temperature: 37°C
  Growth strain: DH5alpha
  Copy number: High Copy
Gene/Insert
  Gene/Insert name: dCasRx-RBM25 (alt name: Human RBM25 fused C-terminal of dCasRx)
  Species: H. sapiens (human)
  Promoter: EF1a
  Tag / fusion protein: NLS (N terminal on insert); NLS-HA (C terminal on insert)
  Cloning method: Gibson Cloning
Resource information
  A portion of this plasmid was derived from a plasmid made by: Backbone and dCasRx coding sequence from Konermann et al., 2018 (Addgene #109050)
Terms and licenses: Academic/Nonprofit Terms; Industry Terms: Not Available to Industry
Depositor comments: Co-transfect with gRNA vector at a 1:1 ratio. Highly efficient transfection is required for optimal transient splicing modulation. For hard to transfect cells we recommend either sorting for BFP expression (on the gRNA vector), or using the stable expression system. For additional details, please see our paper.
How to cite: EF1a-dCasRx-RBM25 was a gift from Benjamin Blencowe & Mikko Taipale (Addgene plasmid # 221001 ; http://n2t.net/addgene:221001 ; RRID:Addgene_221001)
