[The description below was written by a language model from this plasmid's Addgene catalogue record and pLannotate feature annotations shown in this document.]
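Description:
EF1a-dCasRx-RBM25 is a mammalian expression and CRISPR plasmid, about 14.9 kb, built on the pXR002 backbone for transient expression of a fusion between catalytically inactive RfxCas13d (dCasRx) and the human splicing regulator RBM25. It is maintained in E. coli through a high-copy ColE1/pUC-type origin with ampicillin selection, and it also carries an f1 origin. The feature table shows a second marker cassette in which SV40 and EM7 promoters drive BleoR with an SV40 polyadenylation signal. This could in principle allow Zeocin-type selection, but the catalogue entry does not mention it.

The payload is driven by the constitutive human EF-1α promoter. It consists of the RfxCas13d coding sequence followed by an HA epitope fragment, then full-length RBM25 flanked by remnants of Gateway attB1 and attB2 sites, with a WPRE downstream to enhance transcript expression. The catalogue lists an N-terminal NLS and a C-terminal NLS-HA on the insert, although in the annotation the HA match lies between dCasRx and RBM25. The NLS elements are not annotated separately.

The cassette sits within a third-generation-style lentiviral framework. This comprises a CMV enhancer/promoter fused to a truncated HIV-1 5' LTR, the Ψ packaging signal, RRE, cPPT/CTS, a 3' truncated LTR and a bGH poly(A) signal. Despite this framework, the depositors describe the plasmid as intended for transient transfection and point to a separate system for stable expression.

In use, the plasmid is co-transfected with a guide RNA vector. The guide directs the RNA-binding but nuclease-dead Cas13d to a chosen pre-mRNA, bringing RBM25 there to modulate splicing of endogenous exons. The associated publication describes this control as efficient, specific and combinatorial.
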