Features (pLannotate 1.2.2; 35 found; start..end, strand, type, name):
     31..83      -  misc_feature   bom (fragment): basis of mobility region from pBR322
    238..617     +  enhancer       CMV enhancer: human cytomegalovirus immediate early enhancer
    618..817     +  promoter       CMV promoter: human cytomegalovirus (CMV) immediate early promoter
    835..1015    +  LTR            5' LTR (truncated): truncated 5' long terminal repeat (LTR) from HIV-1
   1062..1187    +  misc_feature   HIV-1 Ψ: packaging signal of human immunodeficiency virus type 1
   1171..1534    +  CDS            HIV-1 gag (fragment): gag protein from human immunodeficiency virus 1; gag
   1680..1913    +  misc_feature   RRE: The Rev response element (RRE) of HIV-1 allows for Rev-dependent mRNA export from the nucleus to the cytoplasm.
   2290..2390    +  CDS            Rev (fragment): human immunodeficiency virus 1 (HIV-1) Rev protein; rev; enhances nuclear export of unspliced and incompletely spliced viral mRNAs
   2440..2557    +  misc_feature   cPPT/CTS: central polypurine tract and central termination sequence of HIV-1
   2609..2675    +  CDS            small t antigen (fragment): SV40 (simian virus 40) small t antigen
   2682..3860    +  promoter       EF-1α promoter: strong constitutive promoter for human elongation factor EF-1α
   3909..6806    +  CDS            RfxCas13d: RNA-targeting Type VI CRISPR protein from Ruminococcus flavefaciens strain XPD3002 (Konermann et al., 2018)
   6852..6878    +  CDS            3xHA (fragment): three tandem HA epitope tags
   6943..6960    +  protein_bind   attB1 (fragment): mutant version of attB; core recombination site for the Gateway® BP reaction BP Clonase™
   6969..9497    +  CDS            RBM25: RBM25_HUMAN - Also known as RNPC7. Experimental evidence at protein level: Swiss-Prot protein existence level 1. RNA-binding protein that acts as a regulator of alternative pre-mRNA splicing. Involved in apoptotic cell death through the regulation of the apoptotic factor BCL2L1 isoform expression. Modulates the ratio of proapoptotic BCL2L1 isoform S to antiapoptotic BCL2L1 isoform L mRNA expression. When overexpressed, stimulates proapoptotic BCL2L1 isoform S 5'-splice site (5'-ss) selection, whereas its depletion caused the accumulation of antiapoptotic BCL2L1 isoform L. Promotes BCL2L1 isofo
   9505..9522    -  protein_bind   attB2 (fragment): mutant version of attB; core recombination site for the Gateway® BP reaction BP Clonase™
   9532..9558    +  misc_feature   MCS (fragment): pBluescript multiple cloning site
   9558..10146   +  misc_feature   WPRE: woodchuck hepatitis virus posttranscriptional regulatory element
  10083..10664   +  CDS            nef (fragment): NEF_HV1H2 - Experimental evidence at protein level: Swiss-Prot protein existence level 1. Extracellular Nef protein targets CD4(+) T-lymphocytes for apoptosis by interacting with CXCR4 surface receptors. From Human immunodeficiency virus type 1 group M subtype B (isolate HXB2) (HIV-1).
  10671..10851   +  LTR            5' LTR (truncated): truncated 5' long terminal repeat (LTR) from HIV-1
  10883..11107   +  polyA_signal   bGH poly(A) signal: bovine growth hormone polyadenylation signal
  11111..11132   +  promoter       SV40 promoter (fragment): SV40 enhancer and early promoter
  11153..11581   +  rep_origin     f1 ori (sequence partly withheld): f1 bacteriophage origin of replication; arrow indicates direction of (+) strand synthesis
  11595..11924   +  promoter       SV40 promoter: SV40 enhancer and early promoter
  11972..12019   +  promoter       EM7 promoter: synthetic bacterial promoter&nbsp
  12038..12412   +  CDS            BleoR: antibiotic-binding protein; Sh ble from Streptoalloteichus hindustanus; confers resistance to bleomycin, phleomycin, and Zeocin™
  12422..12547   +  CDS            ble (fragment): BLE_KLEPN - Experimental evidence at protein level: Swiss-Prot protein existence level 1. Binding protein with a strong affinity to the bleomycin family of antibiotics. Binds to CL990; an antimitotic-antibiotic compound. From Klebsiella pneumoniae.
  12542..12663   +  polyA_signal   SV40 poly(A) signal: SV40 polyadenylation signal
  12734..12756   -  protein_bind   lac operator (fragment): The lac repressor binds to the lac operator to inhibit transcription in E. coli. This inhibition can be relieved by adding lactose or isopropyl-β-D-thiogalactopyranoside (IPTG). lac repressor encoded by lacI
  12760..12790   -  promoter       lac promoter: promoter for the E. coli lac operon
  12805..12826   -  protein_bind   CAP binding site: CAP binding activates transcription in the presence of cAMP. E. coli catabolite activator protein
  12839..12931   -  CDS            lacI (fragment): lac repressor; lacI; The lac repressor binds to the lac operator to inhibit transcription in E. coli. This inhibition can be relieved by adding lactose or isopropyl-β-D-thiogalactopyranoside (IPTG).
  13114..13702   -  rep_origin     ori: high-copy-number ColE1/pMB1/pBR322/pUC origin of replication
  13873..14733   -  CDS            AmpR: β-lactamase; bla; confers resistance to ampicillin, carbenicillin, and related antibiotics
  14734..14838   -  promoter       AmpR promoter: bla
>Addgene plasmid #221001 | EF1a-dCasRx-RBM25 | addgene full sequence | sequence record 436034 | Addgene NGS Result
GTCGACGGATCGGGAGATCTCCCGATCCCCTATGGTGCACTCTCAGTACAATCTGCTCTGATGCCGCATA
GTTAAGCCAGTATCTGCTCCCTGCTTGTGTGTTGGAGGTCGCTGAGTAGTGCGCGAGCAAAATTTAAGCT
ACAACAAGGCAAGGCTTGACCGACAATTGCATGAAGAATCTGCTTAGGGTTAGGCGTTTTGCGCTGCTTC
GCGATGTACGGGCCAGATATACGCGTTGACATTGATTATTGACTAGTTATTAATAGTAATCAATTACGGG
GTCATTAGTTCATAGCCCATATATGGAGTTCCGCGTTACATAACTTACGGTAAATGGCCCGCCTGGCTGA
CCGCCCAACGACCCCCGCCCATTGACGTCAATAATGACGTATGTTCCCATAGTAACGCCAATAGGGACTT
TCCATTGACGTCAATGGGTGGAGTATTTACGGTAAACTGCCCACTTGGCAGTACATCAAGTGTATCATAT
GCCAAGTACGCCCCCTATTGACGTCAATGACGGTAAATGGCCCGCCTGGCATTATGCCCAGTACATGACC
TTATGGGACTTTCCTACTTGGCAGTACATCTACGTATTAGTCATCGCTATTACCATGGTGATGCGGTTTT
GGCAGTACATCAATGGGCGTGGATAGCGGTTTGACTCACGGGGATTTCCAAGTCTCCACCCCATTGACGT
CAATGGGAGTTTGTTTTGGCACCAAAATCAACGGGACTTTCCAAAATGTCGTAACAACTCCGCCCCATTG
ACGCAAATGGGCGGTAGGCGTGTACGGTGGGAGGTCTATATAAGCAGCGCGTTTTGCCTGTACTGGGTCT
CTCTGGTTAGACCAGATCTGAGCCTGGGAGCTCTCTGGCTAACTAGGGAACCCACTGCTTAAGCCTCAAT
AAAGCTTGCCTTGAGTGCTTCAAGTAGTGTGTGCCCGTCTGTTGTGTGACTCTGGTAACTAGAGATCCCT
CAGACCCTTTTAGTCAGTGTGGAAAATCTCTAGCAGTGGCGCCCGAACAGGGACTTGAAAGCGAAAGGGA
AACCAGAGGAGCTCTCTCGACGCAGGACTCGGCTTGCTGAAGCGCGCACGGCAAGAGGCGAGGGGCGGCG
ACTGGTGAGTACGCCAAAAATTTTGACTAGCGGAGGCTAGAAGGAGAGAGATGGGTGCGAGAGCGTCAGT
ATTAAGCGGGGGAGAATTAGATCGCGATGGGAAAAAATTCGGTTAAGGCCAGGGGGAAAGAAAAAATATA
AATTAAAACATATAGTATGGGCAAGCAGGGAGCTAGAACGATTCGCAGTTAATCCTGGCCTGTTAGAAAC
ATCAGAAGGCTGTAGACAAATACTGGGACAGCTACAACCATCCCTTCAGACAGGATCAGAAGAACTTAGA
TCATTATATAATACAGTAGCAACCCTCTATTGTGTGCATCAAAGGATAGAGATAAAAGACACCAAGGAAG
CTTTAGACAAGATAGAGGAAGAGCAAAACAAAAGTAAGACCACCGCACAGCAAGCGGCCGCTGATCTTCA
GACCTGGAGGAGGAGATATGAGGGACAATTGGAGAAGTGAATTATATAAATATAAAGTAGTAAAAATTGA
ACCATTAGGAGTAGCACCCACCAAGGCAAAGAGAAGAGTGGTGCAGAGAGAAAAAAGAGCAGTGGGAATA
GGAGCTTTGTTCCTTGGGTTCTTGGGAGCAGCAGGAAGCACTATGGGCGCAGCGTCAATGACGCTGACGG
TACAGGCCAGACAATTATTGTCTGGTATAGTGCAGCAGCAGAACAATTTGCTGAGGGCTATTGAGGCGCA
ACAGCATCTGTTGCAACTCACAGTCTGGGGCATCAAGCAGCTCCAGGCAAGAATCCTGGCTGTGGAAAGA
TACCTAAAGGATCAACAGCTCCTGGGGATTTGGGGTTGCTCTGGAAAACTCATTTGCACCACTGCTGTGC
CTTGGAATGCTAGTTGGAGTAATAAATCTCTGGAACAGATTTGGAATCACACGACCTGGATGGAGTGGGA
CAGAGAAATTAACAATTACACAAGCTTAATACACTCCTTAATTGAAGAATCGCAAAACCAGCAAGAAAAG
AATGAACAAGAATTATTGGAATTAGATAAATGGGCAAGTTTGTGGAATTGGTTTAACATAACAAATTGGC
TGTGGTATATAAAATTATTCATAATGATAGTAGGAGGCTTGGTAGGTTTAAGAATAGTTTTTGCTGTACT
TTCTATAGTGAATAGAGTTAGGCAGGGATATTCACCATTATCGTTTCAGACCCACCTCCCAACCCCGAGG
GGACCCGACAGGCCCGAAGGAATAGAAGAAGAAGGTGGAGAGAGAGACAGAGACAGATCCATTCGATTAG
TGAACGGATCGGCACTGCGTGCGCCAATTCTGCAGACAAATGGCAGTATTCATCCACAATTTTAAAAGAA
AAGGGGGGATTGGGGGGTACAGTGCAGGGGAAAGAATAGTAGACATAATAGCAACAGACATACAAACTAA
AGAATTACAAAAACAAATTACAAAAATTCAAAATTTTCGGGTTTATTACAGGGACAGCAGAGATCCAGTT
TGGTTAATTAATGCAAAGATGGATAAAGTTTTAAACAGAGAGGAATCTTTGCAGCTAATGGACCTTCTAG
GTCTTGAAAGGAGTGGGAATTGGCTCCGGTGCCCGTCAGTGGGCAGAGCGCACATCGCCCACAGTCCCCG
AGAAGTTGGGGGGAGGGGTCGGCAATTGAACCGGTGCCTAGAGAAGGTGGCGCGGGGTAAACTGGGAAAG
TGATGTCGTGTACTGGCTCCGCCTTTTTCCCGAGGGTGGGGGAGAACCGTATATAAGTGCAGTAGTCGCC
GTGAACGTTCTTTTTCGCAACGGGTTTGCCGCCAGAACACAGGTAAGTGCCGTGTGTGGTTCCCGCGGGC
CTGGCCTCTTTACGGGTTATGGCCCTTGCGTGCCTTGAATTACTTCCACCTGGCTGCAGTACGTGATTCT
TGATCCCGAGCTTCGGGTTGGAAGTGGGTGGGAGAGTTCGAGGCCTTGCGCTTAAGGAGCCCCTTCGCCT
CGTGCTTGAGTTGAGGCCTGGCCTGGGCGCTGGGGCCGCCGCGTGCGAATCTGGTGGCACCTTCGCGCCT
GTCTCGCTGCTTTCGATAAGTCTCTAGCCATTTAAAATTTTTGATGACCTGCTGCGACGCTTTTTTTCTG
GCAAGATAGTCTTGTAAATGCGGGCCAAGATCTGCACACTGGTATTTCGGTTTTTGGGGCCGCGGGCGGC
GACGGGGCCCGTGCGTCCCAGCGCACATGTTCGGCGAGGCGGGGCCTGCGAGCGCGGCCACCGAGAATCG
GACGGGGGTAGTCTCAAGCTGGCCGGCCTGCTCTGGTGCCTGGCCTCGCGCCGCCGTGTATCGCCCCGCC
CTGGGCGGCAAGGCTGGCCCGGTCGGCACCAGTTGCGTGAGCGGAAAGATGGCCGCTTCCCGGCCCTGCT
GCAGGGAGCTCAAAATGGAGGACGCGGCGCTCGGGAGAGCGGGCGGGTGAGTCACCCACACAAAGGAAAA
GGGCCTTTCCGTCCTCAGCCGTCGCTTCATGTGACTCCACGGAGTACCGGGCGCCGTCCAGGCACCTCGA
TTAGTTCTCGAGCTTTTGGAGTACGTCGTCTTTAGGTTGGGGGGAGGGGTTTTATGCGATGGAGTTTCCC
CACACTGAGTGGGTGGAGACTGAAGTTAGGCCAGCTTGGCACTTGATGTAATTCTCCTTGGAATTTGCCC
TTTTTGAGTTTGGATCTTGGTTCATTCTCAAGCCTCAGACAGTGGTTCAAAGTTTTTTTCTTCCATTTCA
GGTGTCGTGACGTACGGCCACCATGAGCCCCAAGAAGAAGAGAAAGGTGGAGGCCAGCATCGAAAAAAAA
AAGTCCTTCGCCAAGGGCATGGGCGTGAAGTCCACACTCGTGTCCGGCTCCAAAGTGTACATGACAACCT
TCGCCGAAGGCAGCGACGCCAGGCTGGAAAAGATCGTGGAGGGCGACAGCATCAGGAGCGTGAATGAGGG
CGAGGCCTTCAGCGCTGAAATGGCCGATAAAAACGCCGGCTATAAGATCGGCAACGCCAAATTCAGCCAT
CCTAAGGGCTACGCCGTGGTGGCTAACAACCCTCTGTATACAGGACCCGTCCAGCAGGATATGCTCGGCC
TGAAGGAAACTCTGGAAAAGAGGTACTTCGGCGAGAGCGCTGATGGCAATGACAATATTTGTATCCAGGT
GATCCATAACATCCTGGACATTGAAAAAATCCTCGCCGAATACATTACCAACGCCGCCTACGCCGTCAAC
AATATCTCCGGCCTGGATAAGGACATTATTGGATTCGGCAAGTTCTCCACAGTGTATACCTACGACGAAT
TCAAAGACCCCGAGCACCATAGGGCCGCTTTCAACAATAACGATAAGCTCATCAACGCCATCAAGGCCCA
GTATGACGAGTTCGACAACTTCCTCGATAACCCCAGACTCGGCTATTTCGGCCAGGCCTTTTTCAGCAAG
GAGGGCAGAAATTACATCATCAATTACGGCAACGAATGCTATGACATTCTGGCCCTCCTGAGCGGACTGG
CGCACTGGGTGGTCGCTAACAACGAAGAAGAGTCCAGGATCTCCAGGACCTGGCTCTACAACCTCGATAA
GAACCTCGACAACGAATACATCTCCACCCTCAACTACCTCTACGACAGGATCACCAATGAGCTGACCAAC
TCCTTCTCCAAGAACTCCGCCGCCAACGTGAACTATATTGCCGAAACTCTGGGAATCAACCCTGCCGAAT
TCGCCGAACAATATTTCAGATTCAGCATTATGAAAGAGCAGAAAAACCTCGGATTCAATATCACCAAGCT
CAGGGAAGTGATGCTGGACAGGAAGGATATGTCCGAGATCAGGAAAAATCATAAGGTGTTCGACTCCATC
AGGACCAAGGTCTACACCATGATGGACTTTGTGATTTATAGGTATTACATCGAAGAGGATGCCAAGGTGG
CTGCCGCCAATAAGTCCCTCCCCGATAATGAGAAGTCCCTGAGCGAGAAGGATATCTTTGTGATTAACCT
GAGGGGCTCCTTCAACGACGACCAGAAGGATGCCCTCTACTACGATGAAGCTAATAGAATTTGGAGAAAG
CTCGAAAATATCATGCACAACATCAAGGAATTTAGGGGAAACAAGACAAGAGAGTATAAGAAGAAGGACG
CCCCTAGACTGCCCAGAATCCTGCCCGCTGGCCGTGATGTTTCCGCCTTCAGCAAACTCATGTATGCCCT
GACCATGTTCCTGGATGGCAAGGAGATCAACGACCTCCTGACCACCCTGATTAATAAATTCGATAACATC
CAGAGCTTCCTGAAGGTGATGCCTCTCATCGGAGTCAACGCTAAGTTCGTGGAGGAATACGCCTTTTTCA
AAGACTCCGCCAAGATCGCCGATGAGCTGAGGCTGATCAAGTCCTTCGCTAGAATGGGAGAACCTATTGC
CGATGCCAGGAGGGCCATGTATATCGACGCCATCCGTATTTTAGGAACCAACCTGTCCTATGATGAGCTC
AAGGCCCTCGCCGACACCTTTTCCCTGGACGAGAACGGAAACAAGCTCAAGAAAGGCAAGCACGGCATGA
GAAATTTCATTATTAATAACGTGATCAGCAATAAAAGGTTCCACTACCTGATCAGATACGGTGATCCTGC
CCACCTCCATGAGATCGCCAAAAACGAGGCCGTGGTGAAGTTCGTGCTCGGCAGGATCGCTGACATCCAG
AAAAAACAGGGCCAGAACGGCAAGAACCAGATCGACAGGTACTACGAAACTTGTATCGGAAAGGATAAGG
GCAAGAGCGTGAGCGAAAAGGTGGACGCTCTCACAAAGATCATCACCGGAATGAACTACGACCAATTCGA
CAAGAAAAGGAGCGTCATTGAGGACACCGGCAGGGAAAACGCCGAGAGGGAGAAGTTTAAAAAGATCATC
AGCCTGTACCTCACCGTGATCTACCACATCCTCAAGAATATTGTCAATATCAACGCCAGGTACGTCATCG
GATTCCATTGCGTCGAGCGTGATGCTCAACTGTACAAGGAGAAAGGCTACGACATCAATCTCAAGAAACT
GGAAGAGAAGGGATTCAGCTCCGTCACCAAGCTCTGCGCTGGCATTGATGAAACTGCCCCCGATAAGAGA
AAGGACGTGGAAAAGGAGATGGCTGAAAGAGCCAAGGAGAGCATTGACAGCCTCGAGAGCGCCAACCCCA
AGCTGTATGCCAATTACATCAAATACAGCGACGAGAAGAAAGCCGAGGAGTTCACCAGGCAGATTAACAG
GGAGAAGGCCAAAACCGCCCTGAACGCCTACCTGAGGAACACCAAGTGGAATGTGATCATCAGGGAGGAC
CTCCTGAGAATTGACAACAAGACATGTACCCTGTTCGCAAACAAGGCCGTCGCCCTGGAAGTGGCCAGGT
ATGTCCACGCCTATATCAACGACATTGCCGAGGTCAATTCCTACTTCCAACTGTACCATTACATCATGCA
GAGAATTATCATGAATGAGAGGTACGAGAAAAGCAGCGGAAAGGTGTCCGAGTACTTCGACGCTGTGAAT
GACGAGAAGAAGTACAACGATAGGCTCCTGAAACTGCTGTGTGTGCCTTTCGGCTACTGTATCCCCAGGT
TTAAGAACCTGAGCATCGAGGCCCTGTTCGATAGGAACGAGGCCGCCAAGTTCGACAAGGAGAAAAAGAA
GGTGTCCGGCAATTCCGGATCCGGACCTGCTGCTAAGAGAGTGAAACTGGATGCGGCCGCTTACCCATAC
GATGTTCCAGATTACGCTGGCGGCCGCGGGGGAGGCGGTTCCGGTGGCGGCGGAAGCGGAGGTGGAGGAT
CAGGGCCGGCCACAAGTTTGTACAAAAAAGTTGGCACCATGTCTTTTCCACCTCATTTGAATCGCCCTCC
CATGGGAATCCCAGCACTCCCACCAGGGATCCCACCCCCGCAGTTTCCAGGATTTCCTCCACCTGTACCT
CCAGGGACCCCAATGATTCCTGTACCAATGAGCATTATGGCTCCTGCTCCAACTGTCTTAGTACCCACTG
TGTCTATGGTTGGAAAGCATTTGGGCGCAAGAAAGGATCATCCAGGCTTAAAGGCTAAAGAAAATGATGA
AAATTGTGGTCCTACTACCACTGTTTTTGTTGGCAACATTTCCGAGAAAGCTTCAGACATGCTTATAAGA
CAACTCTTAGCTAAATGTGGTTTGGTTTTGAGCTGGAAGAGAGTACAAGGTGCTTCCGGAAAGCTTCAAG
CCTTCGGATTCTGTGAGTACAAGGAGCCAGAATCTACCCTCCGTGCACTCAGATTATTACATGACCTGCA
AATTGGAGAGAAAAAGCTACTCGTTAAAGTTGATGCAAAGACAAAGGCACAGCTGGATGAATGGAAAGCA
AAGAAGAAAGCTTCTAATGGGAATGCAAGGCCAGAAACTGTCACTAATGACGATGAAGAAGCCTTGGATG
AAGAAACAAAGAGGAGAGATCAGATGATTAAAGGGGCTATTGAAGTTTTAATTCGTGAATACTCCAGTGA
GCTAAATGCCCCCTCACAGGAATCTGATTCTCACCCCAGGAAGAAGAAGAAGGAAAAGAAGGAGGACATT
TTCCGCAGATTTCCAGTGGCCCCACTGATCCCTTATCCACTCATCACTAAGGAGGATATAAATGCTATAG
AAATGGAAGAAGACAAAAGAGACCTGATATCTCGAGAGATCAGCAAATTCAGAGACACACATAAGAAACT
GGAAGAAGAGAAAGGCAAAAAGGAAAAAGAAAGACAGGAAATTGAGAAAGAACGGAGAGAAAGAGAGAGG
GAGCGTGAAAGGGAACGAGAAAGGCGAGAACGGGAACGAGAAAGGGAAAGAGAACGTGAACGAGAAAAGG
AGAAAGAACGGGAGCGGGAACGAGAACGGGATAGGGACCGTGACCGGACAAAAGAGAGAGACCGAGATCG
GGATCGAGAGAGAGATCGTGACCGGGATAGAGAAAGGAGCTCAGATCGTAATAAGGATCGCAGTCGATCA
AGAGAAAAAAGCAGAGATCGTGAAAGGGAACGAGAGCGGGAAAGAGAGAGAGAGAGAGAACGAGAGCGAG
AACGAGAACGGGAGCGAGAGAGAGAGCGAGAGAGGGAACGGGAGCGAGAAAGAGAAAAAGACAAAAAACG
GGACCGAGAAGAAGATGAAGAAGATGCATACGAACGAAGAAAACTTGAAAGAAAACTCCGAGAGAAAGAA
GCTGCTTATCAAGAGCGCCTTAAGAATTGGGAAATCAGAGAACGAAAGAAAACCCGGGAATATGAGAAAG
AAGCTGAAAGAGAAGAAGAAAGAAGAAGAGAAATGGCCAAAGAAGCTAAACGACTAAAAGAATTCTTAGA
AGACTATGATGATGATAGAGATGACCCCAAATATTACAGAGGAAGTGCTCTTCAGAAAAGGTTGCGTGAT
AGAGAAAAGGAAATGGAAGCAGATGAACGAGATAGGAAGAGAGAGAAGGAGGAGCTTGAGGAAATCAGGC
AGCGCCTTCTGGCAGAAGGGCATCCAGATCCAGATGCAGAGCTCCAGAGGATGGAACAAGAGGCTGAGAG
GCGCAGGCAGCCACAAATAAAGCAAGAGCCAGAATCAGAAGAGGAGGAAGAAGAAAAGCAAGAAAAAGAA
GAAAAACGAGAAGAACCCATGGAAGAGGAAGAGGAGCCAGAGCAAAAGCCTTGTCTGAAACCTACTCTGA
GGCCCATCAGCTCTGCTCCATCTGTTTCCTCTGCCAGTGGCAATGCAACACCTAACACTCCTGGGGATGA
GTCTCCCTGTGGTATTATTATTCCTCATGAAAACTCACCAGATCAACAGCAACCTGAGGAGCATAGGCCA
AAAATAGGACTAAGTCTTAAACTGGGTGCTTCCAATAGTCCTGGTCAGCCTAATTCTGTGAAGAGAAAGA
AACTACCTGTAGATAGTGTCTTTAACAAATTTGAGGATGAAGACAGTGATGACGTACCCCGAAAAAGGAA
ACTGGTTCCCTTGGATTATGGTGAAGATGATAAAAATGCAACCAAAGGCACTGTAAACACTGAAGAAAAG
CGTAAACACATTAAGAGTCTCATTGAGAAAATCCCTACAGCCAAACCTGAGCTCTTCGCTTATCCCCTGG
ATTGGTCTATTGTGGATTCTATACTGATGGAACGTCGAATTAGACCATGGATTAATAAGAAAATCATAGA
ATATATAGGTGAAGAAGAAGCTACATTAGTTGATTTTGTTTGTTCTAAGGTTATGGCTCATAGTTCACCC
CAGAGCATTTTAGATGATGTTGCCATGGTACTTGATGAAGAAGCAGAAGTTTTTATAGTCAAAATGTGGA
GATTATTGATATATGAAACAGAAGCCAAGAAAATTGGTCTTGTGAAGTTGCCAACTTTCTTGTACAAAGT
GGTTGCTCTATAGGAATTCGATATCAAGCTTATCGATAATCAACCTCTGGATTACAAAATTTGTGAAAGA
TTGACTGGTATTCTTAACTATGTTGCTCCTTTTACGCTATGTGGATACGCTGCTTTAATGCCTTTGTATC
ATGCTATTGCTTCCCGTATGGCTTTCATTTTCTCCTCCTTGTATAAATCCTGGTTGCTGTCTCTTTATGA
GGAGTTGTGGCCCGTTGTCAGGCAACGTGGCGTGGTGTGCACTGTGTTTGCTGACGCAACCCCCACTGGT
TGGGGCATTGCCACCACCTGTCAGCTCCTTTCCGGGACTTTCGCTTTCCCCCTCCCTATTGCCACGGCGG
AACTCATCGCCGCCTGCCTTGCCCGCTGCTGGACAGGGGCTCGGCTGTTGGGCACTGACAATTCCGTGGT
GTTGTCGGGGAAATCATCGTCCTTTCCTTGGCTGCTCGCCTGTGTTGCCACCTGGATTCTGCGCGGGACG
TCCTTCTGCTACGTCCCTTCGGCCCTCAATCCAGCGGACCTTCCTTCCCGCGGCCTGCTGCCGGCTCTGC
GGCCTCTTCCGCGTCTTCGCCTTCGCCCTCAGACGAGTCGGATCTCCCTTTGGGCCGCCTCCCCGCATCG
ATACCGTCGACCTCGAGACCTAGAAAAACATGGAGCAATCACAAGTAGCAATACAGCAGCTACCAATGCT
GATTGTGCCTGGCTAGAAGCACAAGAGGAGGAGGAGGTGGGTTTTCCAGTCACACCTCAGGTACCTTTAA
GACCAATGACTTACAAGGCAGCTGTAGATCTTAGCCACTTTTTAAAAGAAAAGGGGGGACTGGAAGGGCT
AATTCACTCCCAACGAAGACAAGATATCCTTGATCTGTGGATCTACCACACACAAGGCTACTTCCCTGAT
TGGCAGAACTACACACCAGGGCCAGGGATCAGATATCCACTGACCTTTGGATGGTGCTACAAGCTAGTAC
CAGTTGAGCAAGAGAAGGTAGAAGAAGCCAATGAAGGAGAGAACACCCGCTTGTTACACCCTGTGAGCCT
GCATGGGATGGATGACCCGGAGAGAGAAGTATTAGAGTGGAGGTTTGACAGCCGCCTAGCATTTCATCAC
ATGGCCCGAGAGCTGCATCCGGACTGTACTGGGTCTCTCTGGTTAGACCAGATCTGAGCCTGGGAGCTCT
CTGGCTAACTAGGGAACCCACTGCTTAAGCCTCAATAAAGCTTGCCTTGAGTGCTTCAAGTAGTGTGTGC
CCGTCTGTTGTGTGACTCTGGTAACTAGAGATCCCTCAGACCCTTTTAGTCAGTGTGGAAAATCTCTAGC
AGGGCCCGTTTAAACCCGCTGATCAGCCTCGACTGTGCCTTCTAGTTGCCAGCCATCTGTTGTTTGCCCC
TCCCCCGTGCCTTCCTTGACCCTGGAAGGTGCCACTCCCACTGTCCTTTCCTAATAAAATGAGGAAATTG
CATCGCATTGTCTGAGTAGGTGTCATTCTATTCTGGGGGGTGGGGTGGGGCAGGACAGCAAGGGGGAGGA
TTGGGAAGACAATAGCAGGCATGCTGGGGATGCGGTGGGCTCTATGGCTTCTGAGGCGGAAAGAACCAGC
TGGGGCTCTAGGGGGTATCCCC
[124 nt withheld, positions 11153-11276]
C
[91 nt withheld, positions 11278-11368]
A
[49 nt withheld, positions 11370-11418]
CCTTTGACGTTGGAGTCCACGTTCTTT
[37 nt withheld, positions 11446-11482]
ACCCTATCTCGGTCTATTCTTTTGATTTATAAGGGATTTTGCCGATTTCGGCCTATTGGTTAAAAAATGA
GCTGATTTAACAAAAATTTAACGCGAATTAATTCTGTGGAATGTGTGTCAGTTAGGGTGTGGAAAGTCCC
CAGGCTCCCCAGCAGGCAGAAGTATGCAAAGCATGCATCTCAATTAGTCAGCAACCAGGTGTGGAAAGTC
CCCAGGCTCCCCAGCAGGCAGAAGTATGCAAAGCATGCATCTCAATTAGTCAGCAACCATAGTCCCGCCC
CTAACTCCGCCCATCCCGCCCCTAACTCCGCCCAGTTCCGCCCATTCTCCGCCCCATGGCTGACTAATTT
TTTTTATTTATGCAGAGGCCGAGGCCGCCTCTGCCTCTGAGCTATTCCAGAAGTAGTGAGGAGGCTTTTT
TGGAGGCCTAGGCTTTTGCAAAAAGCTCCCGGGAGCTTGTATATCCATTTTCGGATCTGATCAGCACGTG
TTGACAATTAATCATCGGCATAGTATATCGGCATAGTATAATACGACAAGGTGAGGAACTAAACCATGGC
CAAGTTGACCAGTGCCGTTCCGGTGCTCACCGCGCGCGACGTCGCCGGAGCGGTCGAGTTCTGGACCGAC
CGGCTCGGGTTCTCCCGGGACTTCGTGGAGGACGACTTCGCCGGTGTGGTCCGGGACGACGTGACCCTGT
TCATCAGCGCGGTCCAGGACCAGGTGGTGCCGGACAACACCCTGGCCTGGGTGTGGGTGCGCGGCCTGGA
CGAGCTGTACGCCGAGTGGTCGGAGGTCGTGTCCACGAACTTCCGGGACGCCTCCGGGCCGGCCATGACC
GAGATCGGCGAGCAGCCGTGGGGGCGGGAGTTCGCCCTGCGCGACCCGGCCGGCAACTGCGTGCACTTCG
TGGCCGAGGAGCAGGACTGACACGTGCTACGAGATTTCGATTCCACCGCCGCCTTCTATGAAAGGTTGGG
CTTCGGAATCGTTTTCCGGGACGCCGGCTGGATGATCCTCCAGCGCGGGGATCTCATGCTGGAGTTCTTC
GCCCACCCCAACTTGTTTATTGCAGCTTATAATGGTTACAAATAAAGCAATAGCATCACAAATTTCACAA
ATAAAGCATTTTTTTCACTGCATTCTAGTTGTGGTTTGTCCAAACTCATCAATGTATCTTATCATGTCTG
TATACCGTCGACCTCTAGCTAGAGCTTGGCGTAATCATGGTCATAGCTGTTTCCTGTGTGAAATTGTTAT
CCGCTCACAATTCCACACAACATACGAGCCGGAAGCATAAAGTGTAAAGCCTGGGGTGCCTAATGAGTGA
GCTAACTCACATTAATTGCGTTGCGCTCACTGCCCGCTTTCCAGTCGGGAAACCTGTCGTGCCAGCTGCA
TTAATGAATCGGCCAACGCGCGGGGAGAGGCGGTTTGCGTATTGGGCGCTCTTCCGCTTCCTCGCTCACT
GACTCGCTGCGCTCGGTCGTTCGGCTGCGGCGAGCGGTATCAGCTCACTCAAAGGCGGTAATACGGTTAT
CCACAGAATCAGGGGATAACGCAGGAAAGAACATGTGAGCAAAAGGCCAGCAAAAGGCCAGGAACCGTAA
AAAGGCCGCGTTGCTGGCGTTTTTCCATAGGCTCCGCCCCCCTGACGAGCATCACAAAAATCGACGCTCA
AGTCAGAGGTGGCGAAACCCGACAGGACTATAAAGATACCAGGCGTTTCCCCCTGGAAGCTCCCTCGTGC
GCTCTCCTGTTCCGACCCTGCCGCTTACCGGATACCTGTCCGCCTTTCTCCCTTCGGGAAGCGTGGCGCT
TTCTCATAGCTCACGCTGTAGGTATCTCAGTTCGGTGTAGGTCGTTCGCTCCAAGCTGGGCTGTGTGCAC
GAACCCCCCGTTCAGCCCGACCGCTGCGCCTTATCCGGTAACTATCGTCTTGAGTCCAACCCGGTAAGAC
ACGACTTATCGCCACTGGCAGCAGCCACTGGTAACAGGATTAGCAGAGCGAGGTATGTAGGCGGTGCTAC
AGAGTTCTTGAAGTGGTGGCCTAACTACGGCTACACTAGAAGAACAGTATTTGGTATCTGCGCTCTGCTG
AAGCCAGTTACCTTCGGAAAAAGAGTTGGTAGCTCTTGATCCGGCAAACAAACCACCGCTGGTAGCGGTG
GTTTTTTTGTTTGCAAGCAGCAGATTACGCGCAGAAAAAAAGGATCTCAAGAAGATCCTTTGATCTTTTC
TACGGGGTCTGACGCTCAGTGGAACGAAAACTCACGTTAAGGGATTTTGGTCATGAGATTATCAAAAAGG
ATCTTCACCTAGATCCTTTTAAATTAAAAATGAAGTTTTAAATCAATCTAAAGTATATATGAGTAAACTT
GGTCTGACAGTTACCAATGCTTAATCAGTGAGGCACCTATCTCAGCGATCTGTCTATTTCGTTCATCCAT
AGTTGCCTGACTCCCCGTCGTGTAGATAACTACGATACGGGAGGGCTTACCATCTGGCCCCAGTGCTGCA
ATGATACCGCGAGACCCACGCTCACCGGCTCCAGATTTATCAGCAATAAACCAGCCAGCCGGAAGGGCCG
AGCGCAGAAGTGGTCCTGCAACTTTATCCGCCTCCATCCAGTCTATTAATTGTTGCCGGGAAGCTAGAGT
AAGTAGTTCGCCAGTTAATAGTTTGCGCAACGTTGTTGCCATTGCTACAGGCATCGTGGTGTCACGCTCG
TCGTTTGGTATGGCTTCATTCAGCTCCGGTTCCCAACGATCAAGGCGAGTTACATGATCCCCCATGTTGT
GCAAAAAAGCGGTTAGCTCCTTCGGTCCTCCGATCGTTGTCAGAAGTAAGTTGGCCGCAGTGTTATCACT
CATGGTTATGGCAGCACTGCATAATTCTCTTACTGTCATGCCATCCGTAAGATGCTTTTCTGTGACTGGT
GAGTACTCAACCAAGTCATTCTGAGAATAGTGTATGCGGCGACCGAGTTGCTCTTGCCCGGCGTCAATAC
GGGATAATACCGCGCCACATAGCAGAACTTTAAAAGTGCTCATCATTGGAAAACGTTCTTCGGGGCGAAA
ACTCTCAAGGATCTTACCGCTGTTGAGATCCAGTTCGATGTAACCCACTCGTGCACCCAACTGATCTTCA
GCATCTTTTACTTTCACCAGCGTTTCTGGGTGAGCAAAAACAGGAAGGCAAAATGCCGCAAAAAAGGGAA
TAAGGGCGACACGGAAATGTTGAATACTCATACTCTTCCTTTTTCAATATTATTGAAGCATTTATCAGGG
TTATTGTCTCATGAGCGGATACATATTTGAATGTATTTAGAAAAATAAACAAATAGGGGTTCCGCGCACA
TTTCCCCGAAAAGTGCCACCTGAC
